>Addgene plasmid #221895 | TH1263-018_Jie_SFPQ_pOCC119_pOEM1-N-HIS6-MBP-NotI-AscI-C-TEV-mGFP | addgene full sequence | sequence record 438474 | Addgene NGS Result
AGCTGCCACCATTTTGTTCGCCCAGGACTCTAGCTATAGTTCTAGTGGTTGGCTACGTATACTCCGGAAT
ATTAATAGATCATGGAGATAATTAAAATGATAACCATCTCGCAAATAAATAAGTATTTTACTGTTTTCGT
AACAGTTTTGTAATAAAAAAACCTATAAATATTCCGGATTATTCATACCGTCCCACCATCGGGCGCGGAT
CGCCACCATGGGCAGCAGCCATCACCATCACCATCACAGCAGCGGCAGAATGAAAATCGAAGAAGGTAAA
CTGGTAATCTGGATTAACGGCGATAAAGGCTATAACGGTCTCGCTGAAGTCGGTAAGAAATTCGAGAAAG
ATACCGGAATTAAAGTCACCGTTGAGCATCCGGATAAACTGGAAGAGAAATTCCCACAGGTTGCGGCAAC
TGGCGATGGCCCTGACATTATCTTCTGGGCACACGACCGCTTTGGTGGCTACGCTCAATCTGGCCTGTTG
GCTGAAATCACCCCGGACAAAGCGTTCCAGGACAAGCTGTATCCGTTTACCTGGGATGCCGTACGTTACA
ACGGCAAGCTGATTGCTTACCCGATCGCTGTTGAAGCGTTATCGCTGATTTATAACAAAGATCTGCTGCC
GAACCCGCCAAAAACCTGGGAAGAGATCCCGGCGCTGGATAAAGAACTGAAAGCGAAAGGTAAGAGCGCG
CTGATGTTCAACCTGCAAGAACCGTACTTCACCTGGCCGCTGATTGCTGCTGACGGGGGTTATGCGTTCA
AGTATGAAAACGGCAAGTACGACATTAAAGACGTGGGCGTGGATAACGCTGGCGCGAAAGCGGGTCTGAC
CTTCCTGGTTGACCTGATTAAAAACAAACACATGAATGCAGACACCGATTACTCCATCGCAGAAGCTGCC
TTTAATAAAGGCGAAACAGCGATGACCATCAACGGCCCGTGGGCATGGTCCAACATCGACACCAGCAAAG
TGAATTATGGTGTAACGGTACTGCCGACCTTCAAGGGTCAACCATCCAAACCGTTCGTTGGCGTGCTGAG
CGCAGGTATTAACGCCGCCAGTCCGAACAAAGAGCTGGCAAAAGAGTTCCTCGAAAACTATCTGCTGACT
GATGAAGGTCTGGAAGCGGTTAATAAAGACAAACCGCTGGGTGCCGTAGCGCTGAAGTCTTACGAGGAAG
AGTTGGTGAAAGATCCGCGTATTGCCGCCACTATGGAAAACGCCCAGAAAGGTGAAATCATGCCGAACAT
CCCGCAGATGTCCGCTTTCTGGTATGCCGTGCGTACTGCGGTGATCAACGCCGCCAGCGGTCGTCAGACT
GTCGATGAAGCCCTGAAAGACGCGCAGACTAATTCGAGCTCGAACAACAACAACAATAACAATAACAACA
ACAGCAGCGGCAGACTGGAAGTTCTGTTCCAGGGGCCGGCGGCCGCAATGAGCAGAGACCGTTTCAGAAG
CAGGGGTGGTGGTGGTGGTGGTTTCCATAGAAGGGGAGGTGGTGGTGGCAGGGGTGGTTTGCATGACTTC
CGCAGCCCTCCCCCAGGCATGGGACTGAACCAGAACCGTGGTCCTATGGGTCCAGGTCCAGGACAGTCAG
GACCAAAGCCTCCCATCCCACCTCCCCCACCTCACCAGCAACAACAGCAGCCCCCACCTCAGCAACCCCC
ACCTCAGCAGCCCCCACCTCACCAACCCCCACCTCACCCTCAACCTCATCAACAACAACAACCCCCACCT
CCCCCACAGGACTCCAGCAAGCCTGTGGTGGCTCAGGGTCCTGGACCAGCCCCAGGAGTCGGTTCTGCCC
CTCCCGCTTCTTCATCTGCCCCACCTGCTACTCCCCCAACTTCTGGTGCTCCTCCCGGATCTGGACCAGG
ACCTACTCCAACCCCACCTCCCGCTGTGACTTCTGCTCCACCTGGTGCTCCTCCTCCTACCCCTCCTAGC
TCTGGTGTCCCAACCACTCCTCCCCAGGCCGGTGGCCCACCTCCCCCACCTGCTGCTGTGCCTGGTCCTG
GACCAGGTCCTAAGCAAGGACCAGGACCAGGAGGTCCAAAGGGCGGAAAGATGCCTGGTGGCCCTAAGCC
CGGAGGTGGCCCTGGACTGAGCACTCCCGGAGGTCACCCAAAGCCCCCACACAGGGGCGGAGGTGAGCCA
CGCGGCGGACGTCAGCACCACCCTCCCTACCACCAACAGCACCACCAGGGACCACCTCCCGGTGGCCCCG
GAGGTCGTAGCGAGGAAAAGATCTCAGACTCCGAAGGCTTCAAGGCTAACCTGTCTCTGCTGCGCCGTCC
CGGAGAGAAGACTTACACCCAGCGCTGCCGTCTGTTCGTCGGTAACCTGCCAGCTGACATCACCGAGGAC
GAATTCAAGAGGCTGTTCGCCAAGTACGGAGAACCAGGAGAGGTGTTCATCAACAAGGGCAAGGGCTTCG
GATTCATCAAGCTGGAATCCAGAGCCCTGGCTGAAATCGCCAAGGCTGAGCTGGACGACACTCCTATGAG
GGGCAGACAGCTGCGCGTCCGTTTCGCTACCCACGCTGCCGCTCTGTCAGTGCGCAACCTGAGCCCATAC
GTCTCTAACGAACTGCTGGAGGAAGCTTTCTCCCAGTTCGGTCCTATCGAGCGTGCCGTGGTCATCGTGG
ACGACAGGGGCAGATCAACTGGCAAGGGCATCGTCGAGTTCGCTTCCAAGCCCGCCGCTCGCAAGGCCTT
CGAACGTTGCTCAGAGGGAGTGTTCCTGCTGACCACTACCCCACGCCCTGTGATCGTCGAACCACTGGAG
CAGCTGGACGACGAAGACGGTCTGCCCGAGAAGCTGGCTCAGAAGAACCCAATGTACCAGAAGGAGAGGG
AAACTCCACCTAGATTCGCCCAGCACGGTACCTTCGAGTACGAATACTCACAGAGGTGGAAGTCCCTGGA
CGAGATGGAAAAGCAGCAGAGAGAACAGGTGGAGAAGAACATGAAGGACGCTAAGGACAAGCTGGAGTCC
GAAATGGAGGACGCTTACCACGAGCACCAGGCCAACCTGCTGCGTCAGGACCTGATGAGGAGACAGGAGG
AACTGCGCCGTATGGAGGAACTGCACAACCAGGAAATGCAGAAGCGCAAGGAGATGCAGCTGCGTCAGGA
GGAAGAGAGGAGACGCCGTGAAGAGGAAATGATGATCCGCCAGCGTGAAATGGAGGAACAGATGAGGAGA
CAGAGGGAGGAAAGCTACTCTAGAATGGGTTACATGGACCCTAGGGAGAGAGACATGCGCATGGGCGGAG
GTGGCGCTATGAACATGGGCGACCCCTACGGATCAGGAGGTCAAAAGTTCCCTCCTCTGGGTGGTGGTGG
TGGTATCGGCTACGAAGCTAACCCTGGAGTCCCTCCCGCCACTATGTCAGGTTCCATGATGGGCTCCGAC
ATGAGGACCGAGAGATTCGGACAGGGTGGCGCCGGTCCTGTGGGAGGTCAAGGACCTAGGGGAATGGGTC
CTGGAACCCCAGCAGGTTACGGTAGAGGAAGGGAGGAATACGAAGGTCCAAACAAGAAGCCAAGGTTCGG
CGCGCCGGGATCCAGCAGCGGCAGAGAAAACTTGTATTTCCAGGGCATGGTGAGCAAGGGCGAGGAGCTG
TTCACCGGGGTGGTGCCCATCCTGGTCGAGCTGGACGGCGACGTAAACGGCCACAAGTTCAGCGTGTCCG
GCGAGGGCGAGGGCGATGCCACCTACGGCAAGCTGACCCTGAAGTTCATCTGCACCACCGGCAAGCTGCC
CGTGCCCTGGCCCACCCTCGTGACCACCCTGACCTACGGCGTGCAGTGCTTCAGCCGCTACCCCGACCAC
ATGAAGCAGCACGACTTCTTCAAGTCCGCCATGCCCGAAGGCTACGTCCAGGAGCGCACCATCTTCTTCA
AGGACGACGGCAACTACAAGACCCGCGCCGAGGTGAAGTTCGAGGGCGACACCCTGGTGAACCGCATCGA
GCTGAAGGGCATCGACTTCAAGGAGGACGGCAACATCCTGGGGCACAAGCTGGAGTACAACTACAACAGC
CACAACGTCTATATCATGGCCGACAAGCAGAAGAACGGCATCAAGGTGAACTTCAAGATCCGCCACAACA
TCGAGGACGGCAGCGTGCAGCTCGCCGACCACTACCAGCAGAACACCCCCATCGGCGACGGCCCCGTGCT
GCTGCCCGACAACCACTACCTGAGCACCCAGTCCAAACTGAGCAAAGACCCCAACGAGAAGCGCGATCAC
ATGGTCCTGCTGGAGTTCGTGACCGCCGCCGGGATCACTCTCGGCATGGACGAGCTGTACAAGTAATAGA
AGCTTGTCGAGAAGTACTAGAGGATCATAATCAGCCATACCACATTTGTAGAGGTTTTACTTGCTTTAAA
AAACCTCCCACACCTCCCCCTGAACCTGAAACATAAAATGAATGCAATTGTTGTTGTTAACTTGTTTATT
GCAGCTTATAATGGTTACAAATAAAGCAATAGCATCACAAATTTCACAAATAAAGCATTTTTTTCACTGC
ATTCTAGTTGTGGTTTGTCCAAACTCATCAATGTATCTTATCATGTCTGGATCTGATCACTGCTTGAGCC
TAGGAGATCCGAACCAGATAAGTGAAAGCCTGCATCCGCAGATCTTAATTAATAAAACACGATACATTGT
TATTAGTACATTTATTAAGCGCTAGATTCTGTGCGTTGTTGATTTACAGACAATTGTTGTACGTATTTTA
ATAATTCATTAAATTTATAATCTTTAGGGTGGTATGTTAGAGCGAAAATCAAATGATTTTCAGCGTCTTT
ATATCTGAATTTAAATATTAAATCCTCAATAGATTTGTAAAATAGGTTTCGATTAGTTTCAAACAAGGGT
TGTTTTTCCGAACCGATGGCTGGACTATCTAATGGATTTTCGCTCAACGCCACAAAACTTGCCAAATCTT
GTAGCAGCAATCTAGCTTTGTCGATATTCGTTTGTGTTTTGTTTTGTAATAAAGGTTCGACGTCGTTCAA
AATATTATGCGCTTTTGTATTTCTTTCATCACTGTCGTTAGTGTACAATTGACTCGACGTAAACACGTTA
AATAACGCTTGGACATATTTAACATCGGGCGTGTTAGCTTTATTAGGCCGATTATCGTCGTCGTCCCAAC
CCTCGTCGTTAGAAGTTGCTTCCGAAGACGATTTTGCCATAGCCACACGACGCCTATTAATTGTGTCGGC
TAACACGTCCGCGATCAAATTTGTAGTTGAGCTTTTTGGGCCTCATGGGCCTTCCGCTCACTGCCCGCTT
TCCAGTCGGGAAACCTGTCGTGCCAGCTGCATTAACATGGTCATAGCTGTTTCCTTGCGTATTGGGCGCT
CTCCGCTTCCTCGCTCACTGACTCGCTGCGCTCGGTCGTTCGGGTAAAGCCTGGGGTGCCTAATGAGCAA
AAGGCCAGCAAAAGGCCAGGAACCGTAAAAAGGCCGCGTTGCTGGCGTTTTTCCATAGGCTCCGCCCCCC
TGACGAGCATCACAAAAATCGACGCTCAAGTCAGAGGTGGCGAAACCCGACAGGACTATAAAGATACCAG
GCGTTTCCCCCTGGAAGCTCCCTCGTGCGCTCTCCTGTTCCGACCCTGCCGCTTACCGGATACCTGTCCG
CCTTTCTCCCTTCGGGAAGCGTGGCGCTTTCTCATAGCTCACGCTGTAGGTATCTCAGTTCGGTGTAGGT
CGTTCGCTCCAAGCTGGGCTGTGTGCACGAACCCCCCGTTCAGCCCGACCGCTGCGCCTTATCCGGTAAC
TATCGTCTTGAGTCCAACCCGGTAAGACACGACTTATCGCCACTGGCAGCAGCCACTGGTAACAGGATTA
GCAGAGCGAGGTATGTAGGCGGTGCTACAGAGTTCTTGAAGTGGTGGCCTAACTACGGCTACACTAGAAG
AACAGTATTTGGTATCTGCGCTCTGCTGAAGCCAGTTACCTTCGGAAAAAGAGTTGGTAGCTCTTGATCC
GGCAAACAAACCACCGCTGGTAGCGGTGGTTTTTTTGTTTGCAAGCAGCAGATTACGCGCAGAAAAAAAG
GATCTCAAGAAGATCCTTTGATCTTTTCTACGGGGTCTGACGCTCAGTGGAACGAAAACTCACGTTAAGG
GATTTTGGTCATGAGATTATCAAAAAGGATCTTCACCTAGATCCTTTTAAATTAAAAATGAAGTTTTAAA
TCAATCTAAAGTATATATGAGTAAACTTGGTCTGACAGTTACCAATGCTTAATCAGTGAGGCACCTATCT
CAGCGATCTGTCTATTTCGTTCATCCATAGTTGCCTGACTCCCCGTCGTGTAGATAACTACGATACGGGA
GGGCTTACCATCTGGCCCCAGTGCTGCAATGATACCGCGAGAACCACGCTCACCGGCTCCAGATTTATCA
GCAATAAACCAGCCAGCCGGAAGGGCCGAGCGCAGAAGTGGTCCTGCAACTTTATCCGCCTCCATCCAGT
CTATTAATTGTTGCCGGGAAGCTAGAGTAAGTAGTTCGCCAGTTAATAGTTTGCGCAACGTTGTTGCCAT
TGCTACAGGCATCGTGGTGTCACGCTCGTCGTTTGGTATGGCTTCATTCAGCTCCGGTTCCCAACGATCA
AGGCGAGTTACATGATCCCCCATGTTGTGCAAAAAAGCGGTTAGCTCCTTCGGTCCTCCGATCGTTGTCA
GAAGTAAGTTGGCCGCAGTGTTATCACTCATGGTTATGGCAGCACTGCATAATTCTCTTACTGTCATGCC
ATCCGTAAGATGCTTTTCTGTGACTGGTGAGTACTCAACCAAGTCATTCTGAGAATAGTGTATGCGGCGA
CCGAGTTGCTCTTGCCCGGCGTCAATACGGGATAATACCGCGCCACATAGCAGAACTTTAAAAGTGCTCA
TCATTGGAAAACGTTCTTCGGGGCGAAAACTCTCAAGGATCTTACCGCTGTTGAGATCCAGTTCGATGTA
ACCCACTCGTGCACCCAACTGATCTTCAGCATCTTTTACTTTCACCAGCGTTTCTGGGTGAGCAAAAACA
GGAAGGCAAAATGCCGCAAAAAAGGGAATAAGGGCGACACGGAAATGTTGAATACTCATACTCTTCCTTT
TTCAATATTATTGAAGCATTTATCAGGGTTATTGTCTCATGAGCGGATACATATTTGAATGTATTTAGAA
AAATAAACAAATAGGGGTTCCGCGCACATTTCCCCGAAAAGTGCCACCTAAATTGTAAGCGTTAATATTT
TGTTAAAATTCGCGTTAAATTTTTGTTAAATCAGCTCATTTTTTAACCAATAGGCCGAAATCGGCAAAAT
CCCTTATAAATCAAAAGAATAGACCGAGATAGGGTTGAGTGGCCGCTACAGGGCGCTCCCATTCGCCATT
CAGGCTGCGCAACTGTTGGGAAGGGCGTTTCGGTGCGGGCCTCTTCGCTATTACGCCAGCTGGCGAAAGG
GGGATGTGCTGCAAGGCGATTAAGTTGGGTAACGCCAGGGTTTTCCCAGTCACGACGTTGTAAAACGACG
GCCAGTGAGCGCGACGTAATACGACTCACTATAGGGCGAATTGGCGGAAGGCCGTCAAGGCCGTGACGTT
AAAACTATTAAGCCATCCAATCGACCGTTAGTCGAATCAGGACCGCTGGTGCGAGAAGCCGCGAAGTATG
GCGAATGCATCGTATAACGTGTGGAGTCCGCTCATTAGAGCGTCATGTTTAGACAAGAAAGCTACATATT
TAATTGATCCCGATGATTTTATTGATAAATTGACCCTAACTCCATACACGGTATTCTACAATGGCGGGGT
TTTGGTCAAAATTTCCGGACTGCGATTGTACATGCTGTTAACGGCTCCGCCCACTATTAATGAAATTAAA
AATTCCAATTTTAAAAAACGCAGCAAGAGAAACATTTGTATGAAAGAATGCGTAGAAGGAAAGAAAAATG
TCGTGGACATGCTGAACAACAAGATTAATATGCCTCCGTGTATAAAAAAAATATTGAACGATTTGAAAGA
AAACAATGTACCGCGCGGCGGTATGTACAGGAAGAGGTTTATACTAAACTGTTACATTGCAAACGTGGTT
TCGTGTGCCAAGTGTGAAAACCGATGTTTAATCAAGGCTCTGACGCATTTCTACAACCACGACTCCAAGT
GTGTGGGTGAAGTCATGCATCTTTTAATCAAATCCCAAGATGTGTATAAACCACCAAACTGCCAAAAAAT
GAAAACTGTGGACAAGCTCTGTCCGTTTGCTGGCAACTGCAAGGGTCTCAATCCTATTTGTAATTATTGA
ATAATAAAACAATTATAAATGCTAAATTTGTTTTTTATTAACGATACAAACCAAACGCAACAAGAACATT
TGTAGTATTATCTATAATTGAAAACGCGTAGTTATAATCGCTGAGGTAATATTTAAAATCATTTTCAAAT
GATTCACAGTTAATTTGCGACAATATAATTTTATTTTCACATAAACTAGACGCCTTGTCGTCTTCTTCTT
CGTATTCCTTCTCTTTTTCATTTTTCTCCTCATAAAAATTAACATAGTTATTATCGTATCCATATATGTA
TCTATCGTATAGAGTAAATTTTTTGTTGTCATAAATATATATGTCTTTTTTAATGGGGTGTATAGTACCG
CTGCGCATAGTTTTTCTGTAATTTACAACAGTGCTATTTTCTGGTAGTTCTTCGGAGTGTGTTGCTTTAA
TTATTAAATTTATATAATCAATGAATTTGGGATCGTCGGTTTTGTACAATATGTTGCCGGCATAGTACGC
AGCTTCTTCTAGTTCAATTACACCATTTTTTAGCAGCACCGGATTAACATAACTTTCCAAAATGTTGTAC
GAACCGTTAAACAAAAACAGTTCACCTCCCTTTTCTATACTATTGTCTGCGAGCAGTTGTTTGTTGTTAA
AAATAACAGCCATTGTAATGAGACGCACAAACTAATATCACA
Features (pLannotate 1.2.2; 18 found; start..end, strand, type, name):
     79..170     +  promoter       polyhedrin promoter: polh from Autographa californica; promoter for the baculovirus polyhedrin gene
    230..247     +  CDS            7xHis (fragment): 6xHis affinity tag
    260..1360    +  CDS            MBP: maltose binding protein from E. coli; malE (mutated); This version of the gene does not encode a signal sequence, so MBP will remain in the cytosol.
   1448..3568    +  CDS            SFPQ: SFPQ_HUMAN - Also known as PSF. Experimental evidence at protein level: Swiss-Prot protein existence level 1. DNA- and RNA binding protein, involved in several nuclear processes. Essential pre-mRNA splicing factor required early in spliceosome formation and for splicing catalytic step II, probably as a heteromer with NONO. Binds to pre-mRNA in spliceosome C complex, and specifically binds to intronic polypyrimidine tracts. Involved in regulation of signal-induced alternative splicing. During splicing of PTPRC/CD45, a phosphorylated form is sequestered by THRAP3 from the pre-mRNA in resting T-c
   3617..4333    +  CDS            mEGFP: mEGFP is a basic (constitutively fluorescent) green fluorescent protein published in 2002, derived from Aequorea victoria. It has moderate acid sensitivity.
   4363..4446    +  CDS            large T antigen (fragment): large T antigen from SV40 (simian virus 40)
   4469..4603    +  polyA_signal   SV40 poly(A) signal: SV40 polyadenylation signal
   4676..5048    +  3'UTR          polyhedrin 3' UTR: 3' UTR from the Autographa californica nucleopolyhedrovirus polyhedrin gene (Suzuki et al., 2006)
   5308..5355    -  CDS            lacI (fragment): lac repressor; lacI; The lac repressor binds to the lac operator to inhibit transcription in E. coli. This inhibition can be relieved by adding lactose or isopropyl-β-D-thiogalactopyranoside (IPTG).
   5392..5432    -  rep_origin     RSF ori (fragment): Plasmids containing the RSF 1030 origin of replication can be propagated in E. coli cells that contain additional plasmids with compatible origins.
   5510..6098    -  rep_origin     ori: high-copy-number ColE1/pMB1/pBR322/pUC origin of replication
   6269..7129    -  CDS            AmpR: β-lactamase; bla; confers resistance to ampicillin, carbenicillin, and related antibiotics
   7130..7234    -  promoter       AmpR promoter: bla
   7260..7391    -  rep_origin     M13 ori (fragment): M13 bacteriophage origin of replication; arrow indicates direction of (+) strand synthesis
   7412..7568    -  CDS            lacZα (fragment): LacZα fragment of β-galactosidase; lacZ fragment
   7577..7595    +  promoter       T7 promoter: promoter for bacteriophage T7 RNA polymerase
   7698..8327    +  CDS            LEF-2: LEF2_NPVAC - Experimental evidence at protein level: Swiss-Prot protein existence level 1. Plays an essential role in viral DNA replication. Does not seem to participate in the initiation step but is rather important for the amplification of DNA. Also required for expression from the vp39 and polh promoters. From Autographa californica nuclear polyhedrosis virus (AcMNPV).
   8368..8973    +  CDS            ORF603: baculovirus ORF603 protein
