[The description below was written by a language model from this plasmid's Addgene catalogue record and pLannotate feature annotations shown in this document.]
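Description:
TH1263-018_Jie_SFPQ_pOCC119_pOEM1-N-HIS6-MBP-NotI-AscI-C-TEV-mGFP is a roughly 9 kb baculovirus shuttle (transfer) vector built on the pOEM1 backbone for producing tagged human SFPQ in insect cells. In E. coli it is maintained as a high-copy plasmid through a ColE1/pUC-type origin and selected with ampicillin via the β-lactamase gene. The annotation also picks up short remnants of an M13 origin, lacZα, lacI and an RSF origin, plus a T7 promoter, which appear to be backbone leftovers rather than functional parts of the design.

The expression cassette is driven by the AcMNPV polyhedrin promoter, a very late viral promoter that gives strong expression in infected insect cells. It encodes a single fusion protein: an N-terminal 6xHis tag and cytosolic maltose-binding protein, followed according to the record by a PreScission protease site, then wild-type human SFPQ (2121 bp, cloned between NotI and AscI sites), and a C-terminal TEV protease site joined to monomeric EGFP. The His and MBP tags support affinity purification and solubility, the two protease sites allow either tag to be removed, and mGFP provides a fluorescent label. An SV40 polyadenylation signal and the polyhedrin 3' UTR follow the cassette. The cassette lies between baculoviral sequences, with LEF-2 and ORF603 upstream of the promoter and the polyhedrin 3' region downstream. These provide homology for recombination with the FlashBac bacmid to generate recombinant virus. The associated work concerns phase separation of prion-like RNA-binding proteins, consistent with use of the purified fluorescent SFPQ for in vitro studies.
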