Addgene plasmid #221895: TH1263-018_Jie_SFPQ_pOCC119_pOEM1-N-HIS6-MBP-NotI-AscI-C-TEV-mGFP
Purpose: Shuttle vector for baculovirus production, using FlashBac bacmid
Depositing lab: Anthony Hyman. Depositing organization: Max Planck Institute of Molecular Cell Biology and Genetics. Publication: A Molecular Grammar Governing the Driving Forces for Phase Separation of Prion-like RNA Binding Proteins. Wang J, Choi JM, Holehouse AS, Lee HO, Zhang X, Jahnel M, Maharana S, Lemaitre R, Pozniakovsky A, Drechsel D, Poser I, Pappu RV, Alberti S, Hyman AA. Cell. 2018 Jul 26;174(3):688-699.e16. doi: 10.1016/j.cell.2018.06.006. Epub 2018 Jun 28. PubMed 29961577.
Backbone
  Vector backbone: pOEM1
  Vector type: Insect Expression
Growth in bacteria
  Bacterial resistance: Ampicillin, 100 μg/mL
  Growth temperature: 37°C
  Growth strain: DH5alpha
  Copy number: High Copy
Gene/Insert
  Gene/Insert name: SFPQ
  Species: H. sapiens (human)
  Insert size (bp): 2121
  Mutation: wt
  Entrez Gene: SFPQ (a.k.a. POMP100, PPP1R140, PSF)
  Promoter: PH promoter
  Tag / fusion protein: 6xHis-MBP-PreScission (N terminal on insert); TEV-mGFP (C terminal on insert)
  Cloning method: Restriction Enzyme; 5′ cloning site NotI (unknown if destroyed); 3′ cloning site AscI (unknown if destroyed)
Resource information
  A portion of this plasmid was derived from a plasmid made by: Synthetic
Terms and licenses: Academic/Nonprofit Terms; Industry Terms: Not Available to Industry
How to cite: TH1263-018_Jie_SFPQ_pOCC119_pOEM1-N-HIS6-MBP-NotI-AscI-C-TEV-mGFP was a gift from Anthony Hyman (Addgene plasmid # 221895 ; http://n2t.net/addgene:221895 ; RRID:Addgene_221895)
